Addgene plasmid #154277: pAAV-hSyn-G-dGESS
Purpose: Withdrawn
Depositing lab: Huiwang Ai.
Backbone
  Vector backbone: pAAV
  Backbone size w/o insert (bp): 4281
  Total vector size (bp): 5796
  Vector type: AAV
Growth in bacteria
  Bacterial resistance: Ampicillin, 100 μg/mL
  Growth temperature: 37°C
  Growth strain: NEB Stable
  Copy number: Unknown
Gene/Insert
  Gene/Insert name: G-dGESS
  Insert size (bp): 1515
  Promoter: hSyn
  Cloning method: Restriction Enzyme; 5′ cloning site BamHI (unknown if destroyed); 3′ cloning site EcoRI (unknown if destroyed)
  Sequencing primers: 5′ CGC CGC CGC CGG CCC A; 3′ acgggaagcaatagcatgatacaaag
Terms and licenses: Academic/Nonprofit Terms; Industry Terms: Not Available to Industry
Depositor comments: The plasmid is withdrawn per the corresponding author’s request, because researchers in the corresponding author’s lab have been unable to reproduce some of the reported results under conditions originally described.
How to cite: pAAV-hSyn-G-dGESS was a gift from Huiwang Ai (Addgene plasmid # 154277)
