[The description below was written by a language model from this plasmid's Addgene catalogue record and pLannotate feature annotations shown in this document.]
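Description:
pAAV-hSyn-G-dGESS is an adeno-associated virus transfer plasmid of about 5.8 kb, built on a pAAV backbone for neuron-directed expression of a roughly 1.5 kb insert called G-dGESS. It is propagated in bacteria through a high-copy ColE1/pUC-type origin with ampicillin selection (β-lactamase under its own promoter), and it also carries an f1 phage origin. The expression cassette is flanked by AAV2 inverted terminal repeats, which allow it to be packaged into recombinant AAV particles. In the sequenced record the 3′ ITR is annotated in full, while the 5′ ITR is detected only as short fragments. This may reflect the difficulty of reading or maintaining these repeats, and it is consistent with the use of a recombination-deficient growth strain.

The human synapsin I promoter drives the insert, which was cloned between BamHI and EcoRI sites, and restricts expression to neurons. The annotated open reading frame begins with a mouse Igκ leader peptide. An unannotated stretch follows, then a green fluorescent protein of the EGFP family, the PDGFRβ transmembrane domain, and a short fragment of the Kir2.1 (KCNJ2) potassium channel. Such short Kir2.1 fragments are commonly used as membrane-trafficking or ER-export signals. This layout indicates a GFP-based protein that is secreted into the membrane pathway and displayed on the extracellular face of neurons, as is typical of genetically encoded fluorescent sensors. However, the record does not state what G-dGESS detects or what the unannotated regions encode. A WPRE and the bovine growth hormone polyadenylation signal downstream of the coding sequence enhance transcript stability and processing.

The plasmid has been withdrawn from distribution at the depositing laboratory's request, because some of the originally reported results could not be reproduced under the described conditions.
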