Features (pLannotate 1.2.2; 18 found; start..end, strand, type, name):
     12..39      +  repeat_region  AAV2 ITR (fragment): inverted terminal repeat of adeno-associated virus serotype 2 inverted
     68..95      +  repeat_region  AAV2 ITR (fragment): inverted terminal repeat of adeno-associated virus serotype 2 inverted
    181..628     +  promoter       hSyn promoter: human synapsin I promoter; confers neuron-specific expression (Kügler et al., 2003)
    648..710     +  sig_peptide    Igκ leader: leader sequence from mouse immunoglobulin κ light chain
   1086..1808    +  CDS            cEGFP: cEGFP is a basic (constitutively fluorescent) green fluorescent protein published in 2008, derived from Aequorea victoria.
   1932..2078    +  CDS            PDGFRβ TM domain: transmembrane domain from platelet derived growth factor receptor beta
   2079..2138    +  CDS            KCNJ2 (fragment): KCNJ2_HUMAN - Also known as IRK1. Experimental evidence at protein level: Swiss-Prot protein existence level 1. Probably participates in establishing action potential waveform and excitability of neuronal and muscle tissues. Inward rectifier potassium channels are characterized by a greater tendency to allow potassium to flow into the cell rather than out of it. Their voltage dependence is regulated by the concentration of extracellular potassium; as external potassium is raised, the voltage range of the channel opening shifts to more positive voltages. The inward rectification is mainly due t
   2169..2186    +  misc_feature   MCS (fragment): pBluescript multiple cloning site
   2186..2774    +  misc_feature   WPRE: woodchuck hepatitis virus posttranscriptional regulatory element
   2822..3029    +  polyA_signal   bGH poly(A) signal: bovine growth hormone polyadenylation signal
   3058..3198    +  repeat_region  AAV2 ITR: inverted terminal repeat of adeno-associated virus serotype 2 inverted
   3203..3254    -  misc_feature   bom (fragment): basis of mobility region from pBR322
   3273..3728    +  rep_origin     f1 ori (sequence partly withheld): f1 bacteriophage origin of replication; arrow indicates direction of (+) strand synthesis
   3729..3778    -  misc_feature   bom (fragment): basis of mobility region from pBR322
   3880..3915    -  CDS            rop (fragment): Rop protein, which maintains plasmids at low copy number; rop
   4010..4114    +  promoter       AmpR promoter: bla
   4115..4975    +  CDS            AmpR: β-lactamase; bla; confers resistance to ampicillin, carbenicillin, and related antibiotics
   5146..5734    +  rep_origin     ori: high-copy-number ColE1/pMB1/pBR322/pUC origin of replication
>Addgene plasmid #154277 | pAAV-hSyn-G-dGESS | addgene full sequence | sequence record 305095 | Addgene NGS Result
CCTGCAGGCAGCTGCGCGCTCGCTCGCTCACTGAGGCCGCCCGGGCGTCGGGCGACCTTTGGTCGCCCGG
CCTCAGTGAGCGAGCGAGCGCGCAGAGAGGGAGTGGCCAACTCCATCACTAGGGGTTCCTGCGGCCGCAC
GCGTTGTACAGTGTCTAGACTGCAGAGGGCCCTGCGTATGAGTGCAAGTGGGTTTTAGGACCAGGATGAG
GCGGGGTGGGGGTGCCTACCTGACGACCGACCCCGACCCACTGGACAAGCACCCAACCCCCATTCCCCAA
ATTGCGCATCCCCTATCAGAGAGGGGGAGGGGAAACAGGATGCGGCGAGGCGCGTGCGCACTGCCAGCTT
CAGCACCGCGGACAGTGCCTTCGCCCCCGCCTGGCGGCGCGCGCCACCGCCGCCTCAGCACTGAAGGCGC
GCTGACGTCACTCGCCGGTCCCCCGCAAACTCCCCTTCCCGGCCACCTTGGTCGCGTCCGCGCCGCCGCC
GGCCCAGCCGGACCGCACCACGCGAGGCGCGAGATAGGGGGGCACGGGCGCGACCATCTGCGCTGCGGCG
CCGGCGACTCAGCGCTGCCTCAGTCTGCGGTGGGCAGCGGAGGAGTCGTGTCGTGCCTGAGAGCGCAGTC
GAGAAGGATCCGCCACCATGGAGACAGACACACTCCTGCTATGGGTACTGCTGCTCTGGGTTCCAGGTTC
CACTGGTGACAGATCTGCTGCCTCATCCGCTCAGTGTGATTTCGGCGGACCTTTTCAGGCTTACAAGTCC
GTGAACGGACCAGGAAATGGAGGTTATTACCTGCGCAAGACTACCAAGCCAGGCACCCCAGAATGCGCAT
ACGTTCTCGTACCACAGAACACCTTGAGCGAGGGGCAGAGTACATCCGCCACATACGGCAAGTTGCAAAA
CGGTCAGATGATTCAACTTACCGCTACCGTCACCGTTAATGGGGATAAGATTGAGGTTACAGGGGCCGGT
CAGGACCTGAGCGGAACCACTACCGTGTTGTTTAGCGATTACCGCAGTTGTCTCGTGATGCGGGGACCTG
ATGGCAATTATGAGCTGTGGGTGTATCCTGATCGTGTTTATATCAAGGCCGACAAGCAGAAGAACGGCAT
CAAGGCGAACTTCCAGATCCGCCACAACGTGGAGGACGGCAGCGTGCAGCTCGCCGACCACTACCAGCAG
AACACCCCCATCGGCGACGGCCCCGTGCTGCTGCCCGACAACCACTACCTGAGCACCCAGTCCGTGCTGA
GCAAAGACCCCAACGAGAAGCGCGATCACATGGTCCTGCTGGAGTTCGTGACCGCCGCCGGGATCACTCT
CGGCATGGACGAGCTGTACAAGGTGGACGGCGGCACGGGTGGAAGCATGGTATCACGCGGCGAGGAGCTG
TTCACCGGGGTGGTGCCCATCCTGGTCGAGCTGGACGGCGACGTAAACGGCCACAAGTTCCGCGTGAGGG
GCGAAGGCGAGGGCGATGCCACCAACGGCAAGCTGACCCTGAAGTTCATCTGCACCACCGGCAAGCTGCC
CGTGCCCTGGCCCACCCTCGTGACCACCTTGACCTACGGCGTGCAGTGCTTCTCCCGCTACCCCGACCAC
ATGAAGCAGCACGACTTCTTCAAGTCCGCCATGCCCGAAGGCTACGTCCAGGAGCGCACCATCTTCTTCA
AGGACGACGGCACCTACAAGACCCGCGCCGAGGTGAAGTTCGAGGGCGACACCCTGGTGAACCGCATCGA
GCTGAAGGGCATCGACTTCAAGGAGGACGGCAACATCCTGGGGCACAAGCTGGAGTACGAGATGGCGGGT
GCCATCAATCTCCAAAGTTACGGTTGTTGCGATACCAAGTTCGCCCAGGTGGCCGGAGGACGCCCAATCC
ACCACACATGGCATACTTACTGTCCACCTTTGCCAGTCGACGCTGTGGGCCAGGACACGCAGGAGGTCAT
CGTGGTGCCACACTCCTTGCCCTTTAAGGTGGTGGTGATCTCAGCTATCCTGGCCCTGGTGGTGCTCACC
ATCATCTCCCTTATCATCCTCATCATGCTTTGGCAGAAGAAGCCACGTAAGAGCAGGATCACCAGCGAGG
GCGAGTACATCCCCCTGGACCAGATCGACATCAACGTGTTCTGCTACGAGAACGAGGTGTAAGAATTCAT
ATCAAGCTTATCGATAATCAACCTCTGGATTACAAAATTTGTGAAAGATTGACTGGTATTCTTAACTATG
TTGCTCCTTTTACGCTATGTGGATACGCTGCTTTAATGCCTTTGTATCATGCTATTGCTTCCCGTATGGC
TTTCATTTTCTCCTCCTTGTATAAATCCTGGTTGCTGTCTCTTTATGAGGAGTTGTGGCCCGTTGTCAGG
CAACGTGGCGTGGTGTGCACTGTGTTTGCTGACGCAACCCCCACTGGTTGGGGCATTGCCACCACCTGTC
AGCTCCTTTCCGGGACTTTCGCTTTCCCCCTCCCTATTGCCACGGCGGAACTCATCGCCGCCTGCCTTGC
CCGCTGCTGGACAGGGGCTCGGCTGTTGGGCACTGACAATTCCGTGGTGTTGTCGGGGAAATCATCGTCC
TTTCCTTGGCTGCTCGCCTATGTTGCCACCTGGATTCTGCGCGGGACGTCCTTCTGCTACGTCCCTTCGG
CCCTCAATCCAGCGGACCTTCCTTCCCGCGGCCTGCTGCCGGCTCTGCGGCCTCTTCCGCGTCTTCGCCT
TCGCCCTCAGACGAGTCGGATCTCCCTTTGGGCCGCCTCCCCGCATCGATACCGAGCGCTGCTCGAGCTA
GAGCTCGCTGATCAGCCTCGACTGTGCCTTCTAGTTGCCAGCCATCTGTTGTTTGCCCCTCCCCCGTGCC
TTCCTTGACCCTGGAAGGTGCCACTCCCACTGTCCTTTCCTAATAAAATGAGGAAATTGCATCGCATTGT
CTGAGTAGGTGTCATTCTATTCTGGGGGGTGGGGTGGGGCAGGACAGCAAGGGGGAGGATTGGGAAGACA
ATAGCAGGCATGCTGGGGAGGTAACCACGTGCGGACCGAGCGGCCGCAGGAACCCCTAGTGATGGAGTTG
GCCACTCCCTCTCTGCGCGCTCGCTCGCTCACTGAGGCCGGGCGACCAAAGGTCGCCCGACGCCCGGGCT
TTGCCCGGGCGGCCTCAGTGAGCGAGCGAGCGCGCAGCTGCCTGCAGGGGCGCCTGATGCGGTATTTTCT
CCTTACGCATCTGTGCGGTATTTCACACCGCATA
[95 nt withheld, positions 3255-3349]
T
[46 nt withheld, positions 3351-3396]
C
[141 nt withheld, positions 3398-3538]
CCTTTGACGTTGGAGTCCACGTTCTTT
[37 nt withheld, positions 3566-3602]
ACTCTATCTCGGGCTATTCTTTTGATTTATAAGGGATTTTGCCGATTTCGGTCTATTGGTTAAAAAATGA
GCTGATTTAACAAAAATTTAACGCGAATTTTAACAAAATATTAACGTTTACAATTTTATGGTGCACTCTC
AGTACAATCTGCTCTGATGCCGCATAGTTAAGCCAGCCCCGACACCCGCCAACACCCGCTGACGCGCCCT
GACGGGCTTGTCTGCTCCCGGCATCCGCTTACAGACAAGCTGTGACCGTCTCCGGGAGCTGCATGTGTCA
GAGGTTTTCACCGTCATCACCGAAACGCGCGAGACGAAAGGGCCTCGTGATACGCCTATTTTTATAGGTT
AATGTCATGATAATAATGGTTTCTTAGACGTCAGGTGGCACTTTTCGGGGAAATGTGCGCGGAACCCCTA
TTTGTTTATTTTTCTAAATACATTCAAATATGTATCCGCTCATGAGACAATAACCCTGATAAATGCTTCA
ATAATATTGAAAAAGGAAGAGTATGAGTATTCAACATTTCCGTGTCGCCCTTATTCCCTTTTTTGCGGCA
TTTTGCCTTCCTGTTTTTGCTCACCCAGAAACGCTGGTGAAAGTAAAAGATGCTGAAGATCAGTTGGGTG
CACGAGTGGGTTACATCGAACTGGATCTCAACAGCGGTAAGATCCTTGAGAGTTTTCGCCCCGAAGAACG
TTTTCCAATGATGAGCACTTTTAAAGTTCTGCTATGTGGCGCGGTATTATCCCGTATTGACGCCGGGCAA
GAGCAACTCGGTCGCCGCATACACTATTCTCAGAATGACTTGGTTGAGTACTCACCAGTCACAGAAAAGC
ATCTTACGGATGGCATGACAGTAAGAGAATTATGCAGTGCTGCCATAACCATGAGTGATAACACTGCGGC
CAACTTACTTCTGACAACGATCGGAGGACCGAAGGAGCTAACCGCTTTTTTGCACAACATGGGGGATCAT
GTAACTCGCCTTGATCGTTGGGAACCGGAGCTGAATGAAGCCATACCAAACGACGAGCGTGACACCACGA
TGCCTGTAGCAATGGCAACAACGTTGCGCAAACTATTAACTGGCGAACTACTTACTCTAGCTTCCCGGCA
ACAATTAATAGACTGGATGGAGGCGGATAAAGTTGCAGGACCACTTCTGCGCTCGGCCCTTCCGGCTGGC
TGGTTTATTGCTGATAAATCTGGAGCCGGTGAGCGTGGAAGCCGCGGTATCATTGCAGCACTGGGGCCAG
ATGGTAAGCCCTCCCGTATCGTAGTTATCTACACGACGGGGAGTCAGGCAACTATGGATGAACGAAATAG
ACAGATCGCTGAGATAGGTGCCTCACTGATTAAGCATTGGTAACTGTCAGACCAAGTTTACTCATATATA
CTTTAGATTGATTTAAAACTTCATTTTTAATTTAAAAGGATCTAGGTGAAGATCCTTTTTGATAATCTCA
TGACCAAAATCCCTTAACGTGAGTTTTCGTTCCACTGAGCGTCAGACCCCGTAGAAAAGATCAAAGGATC
TTCTTGAGATCCTTTTTTTCTGCGCGTAATCTGCTGCTTGCAAACAAAAAAACCACCGCTACCAGCGGTG
GTTTGTTTGCCGGATCAAGAGCTACCAACTCTTTTTCCGAAGGTAACTGGCTTCAGCAGAGCGCAGATAC
CAAATACTGTTCTTCTAGTGTAGCCGTAGTTAGGCCACCACTTCAAGAACTCTGTAGCACCGCCTACATA
CCTCGCTCTGCTAATCCTGTTACCAGTGGCTGCTGCCAGTGGCGATAAGTCGTGTCTTACCGGGTTGGAC
TCAAGACGATAGTTACCGGATAAGGCGCAGCGGTCGGGCTGAACGGGGGGTTCGTGCACACAGCCCAGCT
TGGAGCGAACGACCTACACCGAACTGAGATACCTACAGCGTGAGCTATGAGAAAGCGCCACGCTTCCCGA
AGGGAGAAAGGCGGACAGGTATCCGGTAAGCGGCAGGGTCGGAACAGGAGAGCGCACGAGGGAGCTTCCA
GGGGGAAACGCCTGGTATCTTTATAGTCCTGTCGGGTTTCGCCACCTCTGACTTGAGCGTCGATTTTTGT
GATGCTCGTCAGGGGGGCGGAGCCTATGGAAAAACGCCAGCAACGCGGCCTTTTTACGGTTCCTGGCCTT
TTGCTGGCCTTTTGCTCACATGT
